>Addgene plasmid #40611 | 721-2µ-staHIS3 | depositor full sequence | sequence record 52689 | 721-2µ-staHIS3 sequence 7212 bps
TCTTCCGCTTCCTCGCTCACTGACTCGCTGCGCTCGGTCGTTCGGCTGCGGCGAGCGGTATCAGCTCACT
CAAAGGCGGTAATACGGTTATCCACAGAATCAGGGGATAACGCAGGAAAGAACATGTGAGCAAAAGGCCA
GCAAAAGGCCAGGAACCGTAAAAAGGCCGCGTTGCTGGCGTTTTTCCATAGGCTCCGCCCCCCTGACGAG
CATCACAAAAATCGACGCTCAAGTCAGAGGTGGCGAAACCCGACAGGACTATAAAGATACCAGGCGTTTC
CCCCTGGAAGCTCCCTCGTGCGCTCTCCTGTTCCGACCCTGCCGCTTACCGGATACCTGTCCGCCTTTCT
CCCTTCGGGAAGCGTGGCGCTTTCTCATAGCTCACGCTGTAGGTATCTCAGTTCGGTGTAGGTCGTTCGC
TCCAAGCTGGGCTGTGTGCACGAACCCCCCGTTCAGCCCGACCGCTGCGCCTTATCCGGTAACTATCGTC
TTGAGTCCAACCCGGTAAGACACGACTTATCGCCACTGGCAGCAGCCACTGGTAACAGGATTAGCAGAGC
GAGGTATGTAGGCGGTGCTACAGAGTTCTTGAAGTGGTGGCCTAACTACGGCTACACTAGAAGGACAGTA
TTTGGTATCTGCGCTCTGCTGAAGCCAGTTACCTTCGGAAAAAGAGTTGGTAGCTCTTGATCCGGCAAAC
AAACCACCGCTGGTAGCGGTGGTTTTTTTGTTTGCAAGCAGCAGATTACGCGCAGAAAAAAAGGATCTCA
AGAAGATCCTTTGATCTTTTCTACGGGGTCTGACGCTCAGTGGAACGAAAACTCACGTTAAGGGATTTTG
GTCATGAGATTATCAAAAAGGATCTTCACCTAGATCCTTTTAAATTAAAAATGAAGTTTTAAATCAATCT
AAAGTATATATGAGTAAACTTGGTCTGACAGTTACCAATGCTTAATCAGTGAGGCACCTATCTCAGCGAT
CTGTCTATTTCGTTCATCCATAGTTGCCTGACTCCCCGTCGTGTAGATAACTACGATACGGGAGGGCTTA
CCATCTGGCCCCAGTGCTGCAATGATACCGCGAGACCCACGCTCACCGGCTCCAGATTTATCAGCAATAA
ACCAGCCAGCCGGAAGGGCCGAGCGCAGAAGTGGTCCTGCAACTTTATCCGCCTCCATCCAGTCTATTAA
TTGTTGCCGGGAAGCTAGAGTAAGTAGTTCGCCAGTTAATAGTTTGCGCAACGTTGTTGCCATTGCTACA
GGCATCGTGGTGTCACGCTCGTCGTTTGGTATGGCTTCATTCAGCTCCGGTTCCCAACGATCAAGGCGAG
TTACATGATCCCCCATGTTGTGCAAAAAAGCGGTTAGCTCCTTCGGTCCTCCGATCGTTGTCAGAAGTAA
GTTGGCCGCAGTGTTATCACTCATGGTTATGGCAGCACTGCATAATTCTCTTACTGTCATGCCATCCGTA
AGATGCTTTTCTGTGACTGGTGAGTACTCAACCAAGTCATTCTGAGAATAGTGTATGCGGCGACCGAGTT
GCTCTTGCCCGGCGTCAATACGGGATAATACCGCGCCACATAGCAGAACTTTAAAAGTGCTCATCATTGG
AAAACGTTCTTCGGGGCGAAAACTCTCAAGGATCTTACCGCTGTTGAGATCCAGTTCGATGTAACCCACT
CGTGCACCCAACTGATCTTCAGCATCTTTTACTTTCACCAGCGTTTCTGGGTGAGCAAAAACAGGAAGGC
AAAATGCCGCAAAAAAGGGAATAAGGGCGACACGGAAATGTTGAATACTCATACTCTTCCTTTTTCAATA
TTATTGAAGCATTTATCAGGGTTATTGTCTCATGAGCGGATACATATTTGAATGTATTTAGAAAAATAAA
CAAATAGGGGTTCCGCGCACATTTCCCCGAAAAGTGCCACCTGACGTCTAAGAAACCATTATTATCATGA
CATTAACCTATAAAAATAGGCGTATCACGAGGCCCTTTCGTCTTCAAGAATTAGCTTTTCAATTCAATTC
ATCATTTTTTTTTTATTCTTTTTTTTGATTTCGGTTTCTTTGAAATTTTTTTGATTCGGTAATCTCCGAA
CAGAAGGAAGAACGAAGGAAGGAGCACAGACTTAGATTGGTATATATACGCATATGTAGTGTTGAAGAAA
CATGAAATTGCCCAGTATTCTTAACCCAACTGCACAGAACAAAAACATGCAGGAAACGAAGATAAATCAT
GTCGAAAGCTACATATAAGGAACGTGCTGCTACTCATCCTAGTCCTGTTGCTGCCAAGCTATTTAATATC
ATGCACGAAAAGCAAACAAACTTGTGTGCTTCATTGGATGTTCGTACCACCAAGGAATTACTGGAGTTAG
TTGAAGCATTAGGTCCCAAAATTTGTTTACTAAAAACACATGTGGATATCTTGACTGATTTTTCCATGGA
GGGCACAGTTAAGCCGCTAAAGGCATTATCCGCCAAGTACAATTTTTTACTCTTCGAAGACAGAAAATTT
GCTGACATTGGTAATACAGTCAAATTGCAGTACTCTGCGGGTGTATACAGAATAGCAGAATGGGCAGACA
TTACGAATGCACACGGTGTGGTGGGCCCAGGTATTGTTAGCGGTTTGAAGCAGGCGGCAGAAGAAGTAAC
AAAGGAACCTAGAGGCCTTTTGATGTTAGCAGAATTGTCATGCAAGGGCTCCCTATCTACTGGAGAATAT
ACTAAGGGTACTGTTGACATTGCGAAGAGCGACAAAGATTTTGTTATCGGCTTTATTGCTCAAAGAGACA
TGGGTGGAAGAGATGAAGGTTACGATTGGTTGATTATGACACCCGGTGTGGGTTTAGATGACAAGGGAGA
CGCATTGGGTCAACAGTATAGAACCGTGGATGATGTGGTCTCTACAGGATCTGACATTATTATTGTTGGA
AGAGGACTATTTGCAAAGGGAAGGGATGCTAAGGTAGAGGGTGAACGTTACAGAAAAGCAGGCTGGGAAG
CATATTTGAGAAGATGCGGCCAGCAAAACTAAAAAACTGTATTATAAGTAAATGCATGTATACTAAACTC
ACAAATTAGAGCTTCAATTTAATTATATCAGTTATTACCCAATTCTCATGTTTGACAGCTTATCATCGGA
TCGATCCAATATCAAAGGAAATGATAGCATTGAAGGATGAGACTAATCCAATTGAGGAGTGGCAGCATAT
AGAACAGCTAAAGGGTAGTGCTGAAGGAAGCATACGATACCCCGCATGGAATGGGATAATATCACAGGAG
GTACTAGACTACCTTTCATCCTACATAAATAGACGCATATAAGTACGCATTTAAGCATAAACACGCACTA
TGCCGTTCTTCTCATGTATATATATATACAGGCAACACGCAGATATAGGTGCGACGTGAACAGTGAGCTG
TATGTGCGCAGCTCGCGTTGCATTTTCGGAAGCGCTCGTTTTCGGAAACGCTTTGAAGTTCCTATTCCGA
AGTTCCTATTCTCTAGCTAGAAAGTATAGGAACTTCAGAGCGCTTTTGAAAACCAAAAGCGCTCTGAAGA
CGCACTTTCAAAAAACCAAAAACGCACCGGACTGTAACGAGCTACTAAAATATTGCGAATACCGCTTCCA
CAAACATTGCTCAAAAGTATCTCTTTGCTATATATCTCTGTGCTATATCCCTATATAACCTACCCATCCA
CCTTTCGCTCCTTGAACTTGCATCTAAACTCGACCTCTACATTTTTTATGTTTATCTCTAGTATTACTCT
TTAGACAAAAAAATTGTAGTAAGAACTATTCATAGAGTGAATCGAAAACAATACGAAAATGTAAACATTT
CCTATACGTAGTATATAGAGACAAAATAGAAGAAACCGTTCATAATTTTCTGACCAATGAAGAATCATCA
ACGCTATCACTTTCTGTTCACAAAGTATGCGCAATCCACATCGGTATAGAATATAATCGGGGATGCCTTT
ATCTTGAAAAAATGCACCCGCAGCTTCGCTAGTAATCAGTAAACGCGGGAAGTGGAGTCAGGCTTTTTTT
ATGGAAGAGAAAATAGACACCAAAGTAGCCTTCTTCTAACCTTAACGGACCTACAGTGCAAAAAGTTATC
AAGAGACTGCATTATAGAGCGCACAAAGGAGAAAAAAAGTAATCTAAGATGCTTTGTTAGAAAAATAGCG
CTCTCGGGATGCATTTTTGTAGAACAAAAAAGAAGTATAGATTCTTTGTTGGTAAAATAGCGCTCTCGCG
TTGCATTTCTGTTCTGTAAAAATGCAGCTCAGATTCTTTGTTTGAAAAATTAGCGCTCTCGCGTTGCATT
TTTGTTTTACAAAAATGAAGCACAGATTCTTCGTTGGTAAAATAGCGCTTTCGCGTTGCATTTCTGTTCT
GTAAAAATGCAGCTCAGATTCTTTGTTTGAAAAATTAGCGCTCTCGCGTTGCATTTTTGTTCTACAAAAT
GAAGCACAGATGCTTCGTTCCGCTCGAGGGCATGCGAAGGAAAATGAGAAATATCGAGGGAGACGATTCA
GAGGAGCAGGACAAACTATAACCGACTGTTTGTTGGAGGATGCCGTACATAACGAACACTGCTGAAGCTA
CCATGTCTACAGTTTAGAGGAATGGGTACAACTCACAGGCGAGGGATGGTGTTCACTCGTGCTAGCAAAC
GCGGTGGGAGCAAAAAGTAGAATATTATCTTTTATTCGTGAAACTTCGAACACTGTCATCTAAAGATGCT
ATATACTAATATAGGCATACTTGATAATGGAAACTATAAATCGTGAAGGCATAGGAGATCCGCTTATTTA
GAAGTGTCGAATTCGAGCTCGGTACCCGGGGAGTTGATTGTATGCTTGGTATAGCTTGAAATATTGTGCA
GAAAAAGAAACAAGGAAGAAAGGGAACGAGAACAATGACGAGGAAACAAAAGATTAATAATTGCAGGTCT
ATTTATACTTGATAGCAAAGCGGCAAACTTTTTTTATTTCAAATTCAAGTAACTGGAAGGAAGGCCGTAT
ACCGTTGCTCATTAGAGAGTAGTGTGCGTGAATGAAGGAAGGAAAAAGTTTCGTGTGTTCGAAGATACCC
CTCATCAGCTCTGGAACAACGACATCTGTTGGTGCTGTCTTTGTCGTTAATTTTTTCCTTTAGTGTCTTC
CATCATTTTTTTTGTCATTGCGGATATGGTGAGACAACAACGGGGGAGAGAGAAAAGAAAAAAAAAGAAA
AGAATCCGGGAGTTTATCATTATCAATACTGCCATTTCAAAGAATACGTAAATAATTAATAGTAGTGATT
TTCCTAACTTTATTTAGTCAAAAAATTAGCCTTTTAATTCTGCTGTAACCCGTACATGCCCAAAATAGGG
GGCGGGTTACACAGAATATATAACATCGTAGGTGTCTGGGTGAACAGTTTATTCCTGGCATCCACTAAAT
ATAATGGAGCCCGCTTTTTAAGCTGGCATCCAGAAAAAAAAAGAATCCCAGCACCAAAATATTGTTTTCT
TCACCAACCATCAGTTCATAGGTCCATTCTCTTAGCGCAACTACAGAGAACAGGGGCACAAACAGGCAAA
AAACGGGCACAACCTCAATGGAGTGATGCAACCTGCCTGGAGTAAATGATGACACAAGGCAATTGACCCA
CGCATGTATCTATCTCATTTTCTTACACCTTCTATTACCTTCTGCTCTCTCTGATTTGGAAAAAGCTGAA
AAAAAAGGTTGAAACCAGTTCCCTGAAATTATTCCCCTACTTGACTAATAAGTATATAAAGAACGGTAGG
TATTGATTGTAATTCTGTAAATCTATTTCTTAAACTTCTTAAATTCTACTTTTATAGTTAGTCTTTTTTT
TTAGTTTTAAAACACCAAGAACTTAGTTTCGACGGATCCATGACAGAGCAGAAAGCCCTAGTAAAGCGTA
TTACAAATGAAACCAAGATTCAGATTGCGATCTCTTTAAAGGGTGGTCCCCTAGCGATAGAGCACTCGAT
CTTCCCAGAAAAAGAGGCAGAAGCAGTAGCAGAACAGGCCACACAATCGCAAGTGATTAACGTCCACACA
GGTATAGGGTTTCTGGACCATATGATACATGCTCTGGCCAAGCATTCCGGCTGGTCGCTAATCGTTGAGT
GCATTGGTGACTTACACATAGACGACCATCACACCACTGAAGACTGCGGGATTGCTCTCGGTCAAGCTTT
TAAAGAGGCCCTAGGGGCCGTGCGTGGAGTAAAAAGGTTTGGATCAGGATTTGCGCCTTTGGATGAGGCA
CTTTCCAGAGCGGTGGTAGATCTTTCGAACAGGCCGTACGCAGTTGTCGAACTTGGTTTGCAAAGGGAGA
AAGTAGGAGATCTCTCTTGCGAGATGATCCCGCATTTTCTTGAAAGCTTTGCAGAGGCTAGCAGAATTAC
CCTCCACGTTGATTGTCTGCGAGGCAAGAATGATCATCACCGTAGTGAGAGTGCGTTCAAGGCTCTTGCG
GTTGCCATAAGAGAAGCCACCTCGCCCAATGGTACCAACGATGTTCCCTCCACCAAAGGTGTTCTTATGT
ACCCGTACGACGTCCCGGACTACGCGTAGCTGCAGGCATGCAAGCTTTGGACTTCTTCGCCAGAGGTTTG
GTCAAGTCTCCAATCAAGGTTGTCGGCTTGTCTACCTTGCCAGAAATTTACGAAAAGATGGAAAAGGGTC
AAATCGTTGGTAGATACGTTGTTGACACTTCTAAATAAGCGAATTTCTTATGATTTATGATTTTTATTAT
TAAATAAGTTATAAAAAAAATAAGTGTATACAAATTTTAAAGTGACTCTTAGGTTTTAAAACGAAAATTC
TTGTTCTTGAGTAACTCTTTCCTGTAGGTCAGGTTGCTTTCTCAGGTATAGCATGAGGTCGCTCTTATTG
ACCACACCTCTACCGGCATGCCCGAAATTCCCCTACCCTATGAAAAGCTTGGCGTAATCATGGTCATAGC
TGTTTCCTGTGTGAAATTGTTATCCGCTCACAATTCCACACAACATACGAGCCGGAAGCATAAAGTGTAA
AGCCTGGGGTGCCTAATGAGTGAGCTAACTCACATTAATTGCGTTGCGCTCACTGCCCGCTTTCCAGTCG
GGAAACCTGTCGTGCCAGCTGCATTAATGAATCGGCCAACGCGCGGGGAGAGGCGGTTTGCGTATTGGGC
GC
Features (pLannotate 1.2.2; 18 found; start..end, strand, type, name):
    183..771     -  rep_origin     ori: high-copy-number ColE1/pMB1/pBR322/pUC origin of replication
    942..1802    -  CDS            AmpR: β-lactamase; bla; confers resistance to ampicillin, carbenicillin, and related antibiotics
   1803..1907    -  promoter       AmpR promoter: bla
   2023..2238    +  promoter       URA3 promoter: S. cerevisiae URA3
   2239..3042    +  CDS            URA3: orotidine-5'-phosphate decarboxylase, required for uracil biosynthesis; S. cerevisiae URA3; yeast auxotrophic marker, counterselectable with 5-fluoroorotic acid (5-FOA)
   3132..3148    +  promoter       tet promoter (fragment): E. coli promoter for tetracycline efflux protein gene
   3153..4499    +  rep_origin     2μ ori: yeast 2μ plasmid origin of replication
   4524..4823    -  terminator     ADH2 terminator: transcription terminator for the S. cerevisiae alcohol dehydrogenase 2 (ADH2) gene
   4839..4862    +  misc_feature   MCS (fragment): pUC18/19 multiple cloning site
   4862..5254    -  promoter       ADH1 promoter: S. cerevisiae ADH1; promoter for alcohol dehydrogenase 1
   5267..5912    +  promoter       GAP promoter: S. cerevisiae TDH3; promoter for glyceraldehyde-3-phosphate dehydrogenase
   5920..6579    +  CDS            HIS3: HIS7_YEAST - Experimental evidence at protein level: Swiss-Prot protein existence level 1. From Saccharomyces cerevisiae (strain ATCC 204508 / S288c) (Baker's yeast).
   6555..6755    +  CDS            ADH2 (fragment): ADH2_YARLI - Experimental evidence at protein level: Swiss-Prot protein existence level 1. Versatile oxidoreductase that catalyzes the oxidation and reduction of a broad range of substrates. Preferentially oxidizes secondary alcohols. Has highest activity for racemic 2-octanol. Is also an efficient reductase for selected substrates. Substrate selectivity was found for medium chain lipophilic ketones. Has highest activities for 2-octanone, 2-nonanone and 2-decanone. The enzyme is (S)-selective in the reduction direction and produces exclusively the (S)-enantiomer. From Yarrowia lipolytica (stra
   6759..6946    +  terminator     ADH1 terminator: S. cerevisiae ADH1; transcription terminator for the S. cerevisiae alcohol dehydrogenase 1 (ADH1) gene
   7017..7033    -  protein_bind   lac operator: The lac repressor binds to the lac operator to inhibit transcription in E. coli. This inhibition can be relieved by adding lactose or isopropyl-β-D-thiogalactopyranoside (IPTG). lac repressor encoded by lacI
   7041..7071    -  promoter       lac promoter: promoter for the E. coli lac operon
   7086..7107    -  protein_bind   CAP binding site: CAP binding activates transcription in the presence of cAMP. E. coli catabolite activator protein
   7120..7212    -  CDS            lacI (fragment): lac repressor; lacI; The lac repressor binds to the lac operator to inhibit transcription in E. coli. This inhibition can be relieved by adding lactose or isopropyl-β-D-thiogalactopyranoside (IPTG).
