[The description below was written by a language model from this plasmid's Addgene catalogue record and pLannotate feature annotations shown in this document.]
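Description:
721-2µ-staHIS3 is a 7,212 bp episomal yeast expression plasmid built on pBEVY-U, a bidirectional-promoter shuttle vector for Saccharomyces cerevisiae. In E. coli it replicates at high copy from a ColE1/pUC-type origin and is selected with ampicillin through the β-lactamase gene. In yeast it is maintained at multiple copies by the 2μ origin and selected through the URA3 auxotrophic marker, which complements uracil auxotrophy and can be counterselected with 5-fluoroorotic acid.

The payload is the S. cerevisiae HIS3 coding sequence (about 700 bp), which encodes a histidine-biosynthesis enzyme. It was cloned between BamHI and PstI sites, both retained. HIS3 sits downstream of the strong constitutive TDH3 (GAP) promoter and is followed by the ADH1 terminator. The catalogue entry records a C-terminal HA epitope tag, which would allow immunodetection of the protein, but the feature table does not annotate the tag separately. The short "ADH2 fragment" CDS called between HIS3 and the terminator overlaps the end of HIS3 and is probably an automated homology hit to ADH1 3′ sequence rather than a designed element. On the other side of the bidirectional cassette, the ADH1 promoter faces a short polylinker remnant and the ADH2 terminator, with no annotated insert, so this second expression arm appears to be empty. Residual lac promoter, operator and lacI fragments are carried over from the cloning backbone.

The associated publication concerns how translation elongation can influence translation initiation on eukaryotic mRNAs, which suggests the plasmid serves as a HIS3 expression reporter in that work. The record does not explain the "sta" prefix in the name or state whether the coding sequence differs from the native gene.
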