Addgene plasmid #40611: 721-2µ-staHIS3
Depositing lab: Tobias von der Haar. Depositing organization: London and South East University Group (LASE). Publication: Translation elongation can control translation initiation on eukaryotic mRNAs. Chu D, Kazana E, Bellanger N, Singh T, Tuite MF, von der Haar T. EMBO J. 2014 Jan 1;33(1):21-34. doi: 10.1002/embj.201385651. Epub 2013 Dec 19. PubMed 24357599.
Backbone
  Vector backbone: pBEVY-U
  Backbone manufacturer: Miller et al (1998) Nucleic Acids Res 26(15):3577-3583
  Backbone size w/o insert (bp): 6512
  Total vector size (bp): 7212
  Vector type: Yeast Expression
  Selectable markers: URA3
Growth in bacteria
  Bacterial resistance: Ampicillin, 100 μg/mL
  Growth temperature: 37°C
  Growth strain: DH5alpha
  Copy number: High Copy
Gene/Insert
  Gene/Insert name: HIS3
  Species: S. cerevisiae (budding yeast)
  Insert size (bp): 700
  GenBank ID: NM_001183621
  Entrez Gene: HIS3 (a.k.a. YOR202W, HIS10, HIS8)
  Promoter: TDH3
  Tag / fusion protein: HA (C terminal on insert)
  Cloning method: Restriction Enzyme; 5′ cloning site BamHI (not destroyed); 3′ cloning site PstI (not destroyed)
  Sequencing primers: 5′ TDH3; 3′ M13r
Terms and licenses: Academic/Nonprofit Terms; Industry Terms: Not Available to Industry
How to cite: 721-2µ-staHIS3 was a gift from Tobias von der Haar (Addgene plasmid # 40611 ; http://n2t.net/addgene:40611 ; RRID:Addgene_40611)
