>Addgene plasmid #40611 | 721-2µ-staHIS3 | addgene partial sequence | sequence record 54573 | pHybLex-rev
ATAATAAAAATCATAAATCATAAGAAATTCGCTTATTTAGAAGTGTCAACAACGTATCTACCAACGATTT
GACCCTTTTCCATCTTTTCGTAAATTTCTGGCAAGGTAGACAAGCCGACAACCTTGATTGGAGACTTGAC
CAAACCTCTGGCGAAGAAGTCCAAAGCTTGCATGCCTGCAGCTACGCGTAGTCCGGGACGTCGTACGGGT
ACATAAGAACACCTTTGGTGGAGGGAACATCGTTGGTACCATTGGGCGAGGTGGCTTCTCTTATGGCAAC
CGCAAGAGCCTTGAACGCACTCTCACTACGGTGATGATCATTCTTGCCTCGCAGACAATCAACGTGGAGG
GTAATTCTGCTAGCCTCTGCAAAGCTTTCAAGAAAATGCGGGATCATCTCGCAAGAGAGATCTCCTACTT
TCTCCCTTTGCAAACCAAGTTCGACAACTGCGTACGGCCTGTTCGAAAGATCTACCACCGCTCTGGAAAG
TGCCTCATCCAAAGGCGCAAATCCTGATCCAAACCTTTTTACTCCACGCACGGCCCCTAGGGCCTCTTTA
AAAGCTTGACCGAGAGCAATCCCGCAGTCTTCAGTGGTGTGATGGTCGTCTATGTGTAAGTCACCAATGC
ACTCAACGATTAGCGACCAGCCGGAATGCTTGGCCAGAGCATGTATCATATGGTCCAGAAACCCTATACC
TGTGTGGACGTTAATCACTTGCGATTGTGTGGCCTGTTCTGCTACTGCTTCTGCCTCTTTTTCTGGGAAG
ATCGAGTGCTCTATCGCTAGGGGACCACCCTTTAAAGAGATCGCAATCTGAATCTTGGTTTCATTTGTAA
TACGCTTTACTAGGGCTTTCTGCTCTGTCA
